>Addgene plasmid #55343 | ECFP-Golgi-7 | depositor partial sequence | sequence record 85748 | insert sequence
AAATGTCGTAACAACTCCGCCCCATTGACGCAAATGGGCGGTAGGCGTGTACGGTGGGAGGTCTATATAA
GCAGAGCTGGTTTAGTGAACCGTCAGATCCGCTAGCATGAGGCTTCGGGAGCCGCTCCTGAGCGGCAGCG
CCGCGATGCCAGGCGCGTCCCTACAGCGGGCCTGCCGCCTGCTCGTGGCCGTCTGCGCTCTGCACCTTGG
CGTCACCCTCGTTTACTACCTGGCTGGCCGCGACCTGAGCCGCCTGCCCCAACTGGTCGGAGTCTCCACA
CCGCTGCAGGGCGGCTCGAACAGTGCCGCCGCCATCGGGCAGTCCTCCGGGGAGCTCCGGACCGGAGGGG
CCAAGGATCCACCGGTCGCCACCATGGTGAGCAAGGGCGAGGAGCTGTTCACCGGGGTGGTGCCCATCCT
GGTCGAGCTGGACGGCGACGTAAACGGCCACAAGTTCAGCGTGTCCGGCGAGGGCGAGGGCGATGCCACC
TACGGCAAGCTGACCCTGAAGTTCATCTGCACCACCGGCAAGCTGCCCGTGCCCTGGCCCACCCTCGTGA
CCACCCTGACCTGGGGCGTGCAGTGCTTCAGCCGCTACCCCGACCACATGAAGCAGCACGACTTCTTCAA
GTCCGCCATGCCCGAAGGCTACGTCCAGGAGCGCACCATCTTCTTCAAGGACGACGGCAACTACAAGACC
CGCGCCGAGGTGAAGTTCGAGGGCGACACCCTGGTGAACCGCATCGAGCTGAAGGGCATCGACTTCAAGG
AGGACGGCAACATCCTGGGGCACAAGCTGGAGTACAACTACATCAGCCACAACGTCTATATCACCGCCGA
CAAGCAGAAGAACGGCATCAAGGCCAACTTCAAGATCCGCCACAACATCGAGGACGGCAGCGTGCAGCTC
GCCGACCACTACCAGCAGAACACCCCCATCGGCGACGGCCCCGTGCTGCTGCCCGACAACCACTACCTGA
GCACCCAGTCCGCCCTGAGCAAAGACCCCAACGAGAAGCGCGATCACATGGTCCTGCTGGAGTTCGTGAC
CGCCGCCGGGATCACTCTCGGCATGGACGAGCTGTACAAGTAAAGCGGCCGCGACTCTAGATCATAATCA
GCCATACCACATTTGTAGAGGTTTTACTTGCTTTAAAAAACCTCCCACACCTCCCCCTGAACCTGAAACA
