>Addgene plasmid #55343 | ECFP-Golgi-7 | addgene partial sequence | sequence record 100953 | CMV-F 5'-CGCAAATGGGCGGTAGGCGTG-3'
AGTGAACCGTCAGATCCGCTAGCATGAGGCTTCGGGAGCCGCTCCTGAGCGGCAGCGCCGCGATGCCAGG
CGCGTCCCTACAGCGGGCCTGCCGCCTGCTCGTGGCCGTCTGCGCTCTGCACCTTGGCGTCACCCTCGTT
TACTACCTGGCTGGCCGCGACCTGAGCCGCCTGCCCCAACTGGTCGGAGTCTCCACACCGCTGCAGGGCG
GCTCGAACAGTGCCGCCGCCATCGGGCAGTCCTCCGGGGAGCTCCGGACCGGAGGGGCCAAGGATCCACC
GGTCGCCACCATGGTGAGCAAGGGCGAGGAGCTGTTCACCGGGGTGGTGCCCATCCTGGTCGAGCTGGAC
GGCGACGTAAACGGCCACAAGTTCAGCGTGTCCGGCGAGGGCGAGGGCGATGCCACCTACGGCAAGCTGA
CCCTGAAGTTCATCTGCACCACCGGCAAGCTGCCCGTGCCCTGGCCCACCCTCGTGACCACCCTGACCTG
GGGCGTGCAGTGCTTCAGCCGCTACCCCGACCACATGAAGCAGCACGACTTCTTCAAGTCCGCCATGCCC
GAAGGCTACGTCCAGGAGCGCACCATCTTCTTCAAGGACGACGGCAACTACAAGACCCGCGCCGAGGTGA
AGTTCGAGGGCGACACCCTGGTGAACCGCATCGAGCTGAAGGGCATCGACTTCAAGGAGGACGGCAACAT
CCTGGGGCACAAGCTGGAGTACAACTACATCAGCCACAACGTCTATATCACCGCCGACAAGCAGAAGAAC
GGCATCAAGGCCAACTTCAAGATCCGCCACAACATCGAGGACGGCAGCGTGCAGCTCGCCGA
