[The description below was written by a language model from this plasmid's Addgene catalogue record.]
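Description:
ECFP-Golgi-7 is a mammalian expression plasmid that produces a cyan fluorescent marker for the Golgi apparatus. It is built on an ECFP backbone of about 4.75 kb (excluding the insert), is maintained as a high-copy plasmid in E. coli under kanamycin selection, and carries a neomycin resistance marker so that transfected mammalian cells can be selected with G418. No feature table accompanies the record, so details such as the origin of replication and the promoter driving the resistance marker are not stated. The use of an SV40 polyA reverse sequencing primer suggests that an SV40 polyadenylation signal lies downstream of the expression cassette.

The insert encodes amino acids 1–82 of human B4GALT1 (beta-1,4-galactosyltransferase 1), expressed from the CMV promoter, with ECFP supplied by the backbone and fused to its C terminus. B4GALT1 is a type II membrane protein resident in the Golgi. Its N-terminal portion, comprising the short cytoplasmic tail, the transmembrane signal-anchor and part of the stem region, is commonly used as a targeting sequence that retains a fused protein in the Golgi. Placing ECFP after this fragment therefore anchors the fluorescent protein at Golgi membranes. The "7" in the name may denote the length of the linker between the two parts, but the record does not say so.

The recorded purpose is Golgi localization, with excitation at 433 nm and emission at 475 nm. The construct is suited to visualising Golgi morphology and dynamics by fluorescence microscopy in transiently or stably transfected cells, or as a cyan organelle reference in multicolour imaging alongside spectrally distinct fluorescent fusions.
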