Addgene plasmid #55343: ECFP-Golgi-7
Purpose: Localization: Golgi, Excitation: 433, Emission: 475
Depositing lab: Michael Davidson. Depositing organization: Florida State University, Tallahassee.
Backbone
  Vector backbone: ECFP
  Backbone size w/o insert (bp): 4750
  Vector type: Mammalian Expression
  Selectable markers: Neomycin (select with G418)
Growth in bacteria
  Bacterial resistance: Kanamycin, 50 μg/mL
  Growth temperature: 37°C
  Growth strain: DH5alpha
  Copy number: High Copy
Gene/Insert
  Gene/Insert name: Golgi (alt name: NM_001497.3)
  Species: H. sapiens (human)
  Mutation: aa 1-82 of NM_001497.3
  Entrez Gene: B4GALT1 (a.k.a. B4GAL-T1, CDG2D, CLDLFIB, GGTB2, GT1, GTB, beta4Gal-T1)
  Promoter: CMV
  Tag / fusion protein: ECFP (C terminal on backbone)
  Cloning method: Unknown
  Sequencing primers: 5′ CMV-F; 3′ SV40pA-R
Terms and licenses: Academic/Nonprofit Terms; Industry Terms
Depositor comments: . Excitation = 433; Emission = 475
How to cite: ECFP-Golgi-7 was a gift from Michael Davidson (Addgene plasmid # 55343 ; http://n2t.net/addgene:55343 ; RRID:Addgene_55343)
